>Addgene plasmid #139234 | pJM454 EF1alpha EBFP2-P2A-BlastR (TUPV5) | addgene full sequence | sequence record 325005 | Addgene NGS Result
GACGGATCGGGAGATCGAAGACGGCAGAAAGGTATGGCACGCCTAATCTGGACACAAGATCTGGGGAGGT
CGCTGAGTAGTGCGCGAGCAAAATTTAAGCTACAACAAGGCAAGGCTTGACCGACAATTGCATGAAGAAT
CTGCTTAGGGTTAGGCGTTTTGCGCTGCTTCGCGATGTACGGGCCAGATATACGCGTGAGTAATTCATAC
AAAAGGACTCGCCCCTGCCTTGGGGAATCCCAGGGACCGTCGTTAAACTCCCACTAACGTAGAACCCAGA
GATCGCTGCGTTCCCGCCCCCTCACCCGCCCGCTCTCGTCATCACTGAGGTGGAGAAGAGCATGCGTGAG
GCTCCGGTGCCCGTCAGTGGGCAGAGCGCACATCGCCCACAGTCCCCGAGAAGTTGGGGGGAGGGGTCGG
CAATTGAACCGGTGCCTAGAGAAGGTGGCGCGGGGTAAACTGGGAAAGTGATGTCGTGTACTGGCTCCGC
CTTTTTCCCGAGGGTGGGGGAGAACCGTATATAAGTGCAGTAGTCGCCGTGAACGTTCTTTTTCGCAACG
GGTTTGCCGCCAGAACACAGGTAAGTGCCGTGTGTGGTTCCCGCGGGCCTGGCCTCTTTACGGGTTATGG
CCCTTGCGTGCCTTGAATTACTTCCACGCCCCTGGCTGCAGTACGTGATTCTTGATCCCGAGCTTCGGGT
TGGAAGTGGGTGGGAGAGTTCGAGGCCTTGCGCTTAAGGAGCCCCTTCGCCTCGTGCTTGAGTTGAGGCC
TGGCTTGGGCGCTGGGGCCGCCGCGTGCGAATCTGGTGGCACCTTCGCGCCTGTCTCGCTGCTTTCGATA
AGTCTCTAGCCATTTAAAATTTTTGATGACCTGCTGCGACGCTTTTTTTCTGGCAAGATAGTCTTGTAAA
TGCGGGCCAAGATCTGCACACTGGTATTTCGGTTTTTGGGGCCGCGGGCGGCGACGGGGCCCGTGCGTCC
CAGCGCACATGTTCGGCGAGGCGGGGCCTGCGAGCGCGGCCACCGAGAATCGGACGGGGGTAGTCTCAAG
CTGGCCGGCCTGCTCTGGTGCCTGGCCTCGCGCCGCCGTGTATCGCCCCGCCCTGGGCGGCAAGGCTGGC
CCGGTCGGCACCAGTTGCGTGAGCGGAAAGATGGCCGCTTCCCGGCCCTGCTGCAGGGAGCTCAAAATGG
AGGACGCGGCGCTCGGGAGAGCGGGCGGGTGAGTCACCCACACAAAGGAAAAGGGCCTTTCCGTCCTCAG
CCGTCGCTTCATGTGACTCCACGGAGTACCGGGCGCCGTCCAGGCACCTCGATTAGTTCTCGAGCTTTTG
GAGTACGTCGTCTTTAGGTTGGGGGGAGGGGTTTTATGCGATGGAGTTTCCCCACACTGAGTGGGTGGAG
ACTGAAGTTAGGCCAGCTTGGCACTTGATGTAATTCTCCTTGGAATTTGCCCTTTTTGAGTTTGGATCTT
GGTTCATTCTCAAGCCTCAGACAGTGGTTCAAAGTTTTTTTCTTCCATTTCAGGTGTCGTGAGAGCTCGT
TTAGTGAACCGTCAGATCGCCTGGAGACGCCATCCACGCTGTTTTGACCTCCATAGAAGAGAACGGGACC
GATCCAAATTCTCGAGGCTAGCGCCACCATGGTGAGCAAGGGCGAGGAGCTGTTCACCGGGGTGGTGCCC
ATCCTGGTCGAGCTGGACGGCGACGTAAACGGCCACAAGTTCAGCGTGAGGGGCGAGGGCGAGGGCGATG
CCACCAACGGCAAGCTGACCCTGAAGTTCATCTGCACCACCGGCAAGCTGCCCGTGCCCTGGCCCACCCT
CGTGACCACCCTGAGCCACGGCGTGCAGTGCTTCGCCCGCTACCCCGACCACATGAAGCAGCACGACTTC
TTCAAGTCCGCCATGCCCGAAGGCTACGTCCAGGAGCGCACCATCTTCTTCAAGGACGACGGCACCTACA
AGACCCGCGCCGAGGTGAAGTTCGAGGGCGACACCCTAGTGAACCGCATCGAGCTGAAGGGCGTCGACTT
CAAGGAGGACGGCAACATCCTGGGGCACAAGCTGGAGTACAACTTCAACAGCCACAACATCTATATCATG
GCCGTCAAGCAGAAGAACGGCATCAAGGTGAACTTCAAGATCCGCCACAACGTGGAGGACGGCAGCGTGC
AGCTCGCCGACCACTACCAGCAGAACACCCCCATCGGCGACGGCCCCGTGCTGCTGCCCGACAGCCACTA
CCTGAGCACCCAGTCCGTGCTGAGCAAAGACCCCAACGAGAAGCGCGATCACATGGTCCTGCTGGAGTTC
CGCACCGCCGCCGGGATCACTCTCGGCATGGACGAGCTGTACAAGGAATTCGGTAGCAAGCTTGGTAGTG
GAGCAACTAACTTTTCCCTGCTCAAACAAGCCGGGGATGTAGAGGAGAACCCCGGCCCCGCCCCCCTTAA
GATGGCCAAGCCTTTGTCTCAAGAAGAATCCACCCTCATTGAAAGAGCAACGGCTACAATCAACAGCATC
CCCATCTCTGAGGACTACAGCGTCGCCAGCGCAGCTCTCTCTAGCGACGGCCGCATCTTCACTGGTGTCA
ATGTATATCATTTTACTGGGGGACCTTGTGCAGAACTCGTGGTGCTGGGCACTGCTGCTGCTGCGGCAGC
TGGCAACCTGACTTGTATCGTCGCGATCGGAAATGAGAACAGGGGCATCTTGAGCCCCTGCGGACGGTGC
CGACAGGTGCTTCTCGATCTGCATCCTGGGATCAAAGCCATAGTGAAGGACAGTGATGGACAGCCGACGG
CAGTTGGGATTCGTGAATTGCTGCCCTCTGGTTATGTGTGGGAGGGCTAAGCGGCCGCTCGAGTCTAGAG
GGCCCGTTTAAACCCGCTGATCAGCCTCGACTGTGCCTTCTAGTTGCCAGCCATCTGTTGTTTGCCCCTC
CCCCGTGCCTTCCTTGACCCTGGAAGGTGCCACTCCCACTGTCCTTTCCTAATAAAATGAGGAAATTGCA
TCGCATTGTCTGAGTAGGTGTCATTCTATTCTGGGGGGTGGGGTGGGGCAGGACAGCAAGGGGGAGGATT
GGGAAGTCAATAGCAGGCATGCTGGGGATGCGGTGGGCTCTATGGCTTCTGAGGCAGGTCGATGCACCGT
TCATATGTTATCGGGACAGCGCATCGCGATAAGCTCTAGAGGGACAGCCCCCCCCCAAAGCCCCCAGGGA
TGTAATTACGTCCCTCCCCCGCTAGGGGGCAGCAGCGAGCCGCCCGGGGCTCCGCTCCGGTCCGGCGCTC
CCCCCGCATCCCCGAGCCGGCAGCGTGCGGGGACAGCCCGGGCACGGGGAAGGTGGCACGGGATCGCTTT
CCTCTGAACGCTTCTCGCTGCTCTTTGAGCCTGCAGACACCTGGGGGGATACGGGGAAAAAGCTTTAGGC
TGAAAGAGAGATTTAGAATGACAGAATCATAGAACGGCCTGCGTACGGATGGGGCTCTAGCTCTAGAGCT
TGATATCGAATTCCTGCAGCCCCGCTAGAGGGACAGCCCCCCCCCAAAGCCCCCAGGGATGTAATTACGT
CCCTCCCCCGCTAGGGGGCAGCAGCGAGCCGCCCGGGGCTCCGCTCCGGTCCGGCGCTCCCCCCGCATCC
CCGAGCCGGCAGCGTGCGGGGACAGCCCGGGCACGGGGAAGGTGGCACGGGATCGCTTTCCTCTGAACGC
TTCTCGCTGCTCTTTGAGCCTGCAGACACCTGGGGGGATACGGGGAAAAAGCTTTAGGCTGAAAGAGAGA
TTTAGAATGACAGAATCATAGAACGGCCTGGGCGCGCCTGGTGGCGAACGATCAACAGACGGGAGAGGTG
TGAAGTCTTCGCTGACAGCGACCGGACTCTAGGGGGTATCCCC
[124 nt withheld, positions 3894-4017]
C
[91 nt withheld, positions 4019-4109]
A
[49 nt withheld, positions 4111-4159]
CCTTTGACGTTGGAGTCCACGTTCTTT
[37 nt withheld, positions 4187-4223]
ACCCTATCTCGGTCTATTCTTTTGATTTATAAGGGATTTTGCCGATTTCGGCCTATTGGTTAAAAAATGA
GCTGATTTAACAAAAATTTAACGCGAATTAATTCTGTGGAATGTGTGTCAGTTAGGCTCAATTAGTCAGC
AACCATAGTCCCGCCCCTAACTCCGCCCATCCCGCCCCTAACTCCGCCCAGTTCCGCCCATTCTCCGCCC
CATGGCTGACTAATTTTTTTTATTTATGCAGAGGCCGAGGCCGCCTCTGCCTCTGAGCTATTCCAGAAGT
AGTGAGGAGGCTTTTTTGGAGGCCTAGGCTTTTGCAAAAAGCTCCCGGGAGCTTGTATATCCATTTTCGG
AGGTTGGGCTTCGGAATCGTTTTCCGGGACGCCGGCTGGATGATCCTCCAGCGCGGGGATCTCATGCTGG
AGTTCTTCGCCCACCCCAACTTGTTTATTGCAGCTTATAATGGTTACAAATAAAGCAATAGCATCACAAA
TTTCACAAATAAAGCATTTTTTTCACTGCATTCTAGTTGTGGTTTGTCCAAACTCATCAATGTATCTTAT
CATGTCTGTATACCGTCGACCTCTAGCTAGAGCTTGGCGTAATCATGGTCATAGCTGTTTCCTGTGTGAA
ATTGTTATCCGCTCACAATTCCACACAACATACGAGCCGGAAGCATAAAGTGTAAAGCCTGGGGTGCCTA
ATGAGTGAGCTAACTCACATTAATTGCGTTGCGCTCACTGCCCGCTTTCCAGTCGGGAAACCTGTCGTGC
CAGCTGCATTAATGAATCGGCCAACGCGCGGGGAGAGGCGGTTTGCGTATTGGGCGCTCTTCCGCTTCCT
CGCTCACTGACTCGCTGCGCTCGGTCGTTCGGCTGCGGCGAGCGGTATCAGCTCACTCAAAGGCGGTAAT
ACGGTTATCCACAGAATCAGGGGATAACGCAGGAAAGAACATGTGAGCAAAAGGCCAGCAAAAGGCCAGG
AACCGTAAAAAGGCCGCGTTGCTGGCGTTTTTCCATAGGCTCCGCCCCCCTGACGAGCATCACAAAAATC
GACGCTCAAGTCAGAGGTGGCGAAACCCGACAGGACTATAAAGATACCAGGCGTTTCCCCCTGGAAGCTC
CCTCGTGCGCTCTCCTGTTCCGACCCTGCCGCTTACCGGATACCTGTCCGCCTTTCTCCCTTCGGGAAGC
GTGGCGCTTTCTCATAGCTCACGCTGTAGGTATCTCAGTTCGGTGTAGGTCGTTCGCTCCAAGCTGGGCT
GTGTGCACGAACCCCCCGTTCAGCCCGACCGCTGCGCCTTATCCGGTAACTATCGTCTTGAGTCCAACCC
GGTAAGACACGACTTATCGCCACTGGCAGCAGCCACTGGTAACAGGATTAGCAGAGCGAGGTATGTAGGC
GGTGCTACAGAGTTCTTGAAGTGGTGGCCTAACTACGGCTACACTAGAAGAACAGTATTTGGTATCTGCG
CTCTGCTGAAGCCAGTTACCTTCGGAAAAAGAGTTGGTAGCTCTTGATCCGGCAAACAAACCACCGCTGG
TAGCGGTGGTTTTTTTGTTTGCAAGCAGCAGATTACGCGCAGAAAAAAAGGATCTCAAGAAGATCCTTTG
ATCTTTTCTACGGGGTCTGACGCTCAGTGGAACGAAAACTCACGTTAAGGGATTTTGGTCATGAGATTAT
CAAAAAGGATCTTCACCTAGATCCTTTTAAATTAAAAATGAAGTTTTAAATCAATCTAAAGTATATATGA
GTAAACTTGGTCTGACAGTTACCAATGCTTAATCAGTGAGGCACCTATCTCAGCGATCTGTCTATTTCGT
TCATCCATAGTTGCCTGACTCCCCGTCGTGTAGATAACTACGATACGGGAGGGCTTACCATCTGGCCCCA
GTGCTGCAATGATACCGCGAGATCCACGCTCACCGGCTCCAGATTTATCAGCAATAAACCAGCCAGCCGG
AAGGGCCGAGCGCAGAAGTGGTCCTGCAACTTTATCCGCCTCCATCCAGTCTATTAATTGTTGCCGGGAA
GCTAGAGTAAGTAGTTCGCCAGTTAATAGTTTGCGCAACGTTGTTGCCATTGCTACAGGCATCGTGGTGT
CACGCTCGTCGTTTGGTATGGCTTCATTCAGCTCCGGTTCCCAACGATCAAGGCGAGTTACATGATCCCC
CATGTTGTGCAAAAAAGCGGTTAGCTCCTTCGGTCCTCCGATCGTTGTCAGAAGTAAGTTGGCCGCAGTG
TTATCACTCATGGTTATGGCAGCACTGCATAATTCTCTTACTGTCATGCCATCCGTAAGATGCTTTTCTG
TGACTGGTGAGTACTCAACCAAGTCATTCTGAGAATAGTGTATGCGGCGACCGAGTTGCTCTTGCCCGGC
GTCAATACGGGATAATACCGCGCCACATAGCAGAACTTTAAAAGTGCTCATCATTGGAAAACGTTCTTCG
GGGCGAAAACTCTCAAGGATCTTACCGCTGTTGAGATCCAGTTCGATGTAACCCACTCGTGCACCCAACT
GATCTTCAGCATCTTTTACTTTCACCAGCGTTTCTGGGTGAGCAAAAACAGGAAGGCAAAATGCCGCAAA
AAAGGGAATAAGGGCGACACGGAAATGTTGAATACTCATACTCTTCCTTTTTCAATATTATTGAAGCATT
TATCAGGGTTATTGTCTCATGAGCGGATACATATTTGAATGTATTTAGAAAAATAAACAAATAGGGGTTC
CGCGCACATTTCCCCGAAAAGTGCCACCTGACGTC
Features (pLannotate 1.2.2; 20 found; start..end, strand, type, name):
    369..580     +  promoter       EF-1α core promoter: core promoter for human elongation factor EF-1α
    581..694     +  intron         EF-1α intron A (fragment): intron upstream of the start codon of human EF-1α
   1320..1523    +  intron         EF-1α intron A: truncated intron upstream of the start codon of human EF-1α
   1532..1566    +  promoter       TRE3GV promoter (fragment): 3rd-generation Tet-responsive promoter that can be activated by binding of Tet-On® 3G, optimized for retroviral and lentiviral vectors
   1639..2355    +  CDS            EBFP2: EBFP2 is a basic (constitutively fluorescent) blue fluorescent protein published in 2007, derived from Aequorea victoria. It is reported to be a rapidly-maturing monomer with moderate acid sensitivity.
   2452..2850    +  CDS            BSD: blasticidin S deaminase; Aspergillus terreus BSD; confers resistance to blasticidin
   2901..3012    +  polyA_signal   bGH poly(A) signal: bovine growth hormone polyadenylation signal
   3497..3522    -  misc_feature   MCS (fragment): pBluescript multiple cloning site
   3894..4322    +  rep_origin     f1 ori (sequence partly withheld): f1 bacteriophage origin of replication; arrow indicates direction of (+) strand synthesis
   4327..4349    +  promoter       SV40 promoter (fragment): SV40 enhancer and early promoter
   4350..4541    +  promoter       SV40 promoter: SV40 early promoter
   4568..4666    +  CDS            ble (fragment): BLE_KLEPN - Experimental evidence at protein level: Swiss-Prot protein existence level 1. Binding protein with a strong affinity to the bleomycin family of antibiotics. Binds to CL990; an antimitotic-antibiotic compound. From Klebsiella pneumoniae.
   4661..4782    +  polyA_signal   SV40 poly(A) signal: SV40 polyadenylation signal
   4855..4871    -  protein_bind   lac operator: The lac repressor binds to the lac operator to inhibit transcription in E. coli. This inhibition can be relieved by adding lactose or isopropyl-β-D-thiogalactopyranoside (IPTG). lac repressor encoded by lacI
   4879..4909    -  promoter       lac promoter: promoter for the E. coli lac operon
   4924..4945    -  protein_bind   CAP binding site: CAP binding activates transcription in the presence of cAMP. E. coli catabolite activator protein
   4958..5050    -  CDS            lacI (fragment): lac repressor; lacI; The lac repressor binds to the lac operator to inhibit transcription in E. coli. This inhibition can be relieved by adding lactose or isopropyl-β-D-thiogalactopyranoside (IPTG).
   5233..5821    -  rep_origin     ori: high-copy-number ColE1/pMB1/pBR322/pUC origin of replication
   5992..6852    -  CDS            AmpR: β-lactamase; bla; confers resistance to ampicillin, carbenicillin, and related antibiotics
   6853..6957    -  promoter       AmpR promoter: bla
