[The description below was written by a language model from this plasmid's Addgene catalogue record and pLannotate feature annotations shown in this document.]
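Description:
pJM454 EF1alpha EBFP2-P2A-BlastR (TUPV5) is a 6,988-nt mammalian expression plasmid built on the pPD005 pcDNA Golden Gate backbone. It serves as a transcription unit positioning vector (position 5) in the mMoClo modular cloning scheme of the COMET synthetic biology toolkit. It is maintained in E. coli at high copy through a ColE1/pUC-type origin and selected with ampicillin via the AmpR (β-lactamase) gene and its native promoter. Other backbone elements typical of pcDNA-derived vectors are an f1 phage origin, remnants of the lac promoter/operator region, and an SV40 early promoter followed by only a short fragment of a bleomycin-family resistance gene and an SV40 poly(A) signal. That secondary mammalian marker cassette therefore appears to be truncated rather than functional.

The payload is a single transcription unit driven by the human EF1α promoter, annotated as the core promoter plus portions of its intron A, which gives strong constitutive expression in many mammalian cell types. A short match to a Tet-responsive promoter just upstream of the coding region is annotated only as a fragment and is probably shared leader sequence rather than a regulatory element. The promoter drives EBFP2, a monomeric blue fluorescent protein. According to the catalogue entry, EBFP2 is joined through a P2A ribosome-skipping peptide to blasticidin S deaminase (BSD), and the unit ends with the bGH polyadenylation signal. The P2A itself is not annotated in the feature table but would lie in the gap between the two coding sequences. The insert sits between retained NheI and NotI sites. This arrangement yields a blue fluorescent marker and blasticidin resistance from one transcript. In multi-unit assemblies, the plasmid can thus supply a combined reporter and selection module for identifying and enriching transfected or stably modified cells.
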