Addgene plasmid #139234: pJM454 EF1alpha EBFP2-P2A-BlastR (TUPV5)
Purpose: mMoClo TUPV5, with EF1alpha promoter and EBFP2-P2A-BlastR in the MCS
Depositing lab: Joshua Leonard. Depositing organization: Northwestern University. Publication: The COMET toolkit for composing customizable genetic programs in mammalian cells. Donahue PS, Draut JW, Muldoon JJ, Edelstein HI, Bagheri N, Leonard JN. Nat Commun. 2020 Feb 7;11(1):779. doi: 10.1038/s41467-019-14147-5. PubMed 32034124.
Backbone
  Vector backbone: pPD005 pcDNA Golden Gate
  Vector type: Mammalian Expression, Synthetic Biology
Growth in bacteria
  Bacterial resistance: Ampicillin, 100 μg/mL
  Growth temperature: 37°C
  Growth strain: DH5alpha
  Copy number: High Copy
Gene/Insert
  Gene/Insert name: EBFP2-P2A-Blasticidin S Deaminase
  Species: Synthetic
  Promoter: EF1alpha
  Cloning method: Restriction Enzyme; 5′ cloning site NheI (not destroyed); 3′ cloning site NotI (not destroyed)
Terms and licenses: Academic/Nonprofit Terms; Industry Terms: Not Available to Industry
Depositor comments: Leonard Lab plasmid reference number: L1507
How to cite: pJM454 EF1alpha EBFP2-P2A-BlastR (TUPV5) was a gift from Joshua Leonard (Addgene plasmid # 139234 ; http://n2t.net/addgene:139234 ; RRID:Addgene_139234)
