>Addgene plasmid #139234 | pJM454 EF1alpha EBFP2-P2A-BlastR (TUPV5) | depositor partial sequence | sequence record 269308 | EBFP2-P2A-Blasticidin S Deaminase
ATGGTGAGCAAGGGCGAGGAGCTGTTCACCGGGGTGGTGCCCATCCTGGTCGAGCTGGACGGCGACGTAA
ACGGCCACAAGTTCAGCGTGAGGGGCGAGGGCGAGGGCGATGCCACCAACGGCAAGCTGACCCTGAAGTT
CATCTGCACCACCGGCAAGCTGCCCGTGCCCTGGCCCACCCTCGTGACCACCCTGAGCCACGGCGTGCAG
TGCTTCGCCCGCTACCCCGACCACATGAAGCAGCACGACTTCTTCAAGTCCGCCATGCCCGAAGGCTACG
TCCAGGAGCGCACCATCTTCTTCAAGGACGACGGCACCTACAAGACCCGCGCCGAGGTGAAGTTCGAGGG
CGACACCCTAGTGAACCGCATCGAGCTGAAGGGCGTCGACTTCAAGGAGGACGGCAACATCCTGGGGCAC
AAGCTGGAGTACAACTTCAACAGCCACAACATCTATATCATGGCCGTCAAGCAGAAGAACGGCATCAAGG
TGAACTTCAAGATCCGCCACAACGTGGAGGACGGCAGCGTGCAGCTCGCCGACCACTACCAGCAGAACAC
CCCCATCGGCGACGGCCCCGTGCTGCTGCCCGACAGCCACTACCTGAGCACCCAGTCCGTGCTGAGCAAA
GACCCCAACGAGAAGCGCGATCACATGGTCCTGCTGGAGTTCCGCACCGCCGCCGGGATCACTCTCGGCA
TGGACGAGCTGTACAAGGAATTCGGTAGCAAGCTTGGTAGTGGAGCAACTAACTTTTCCCTGCTCAAACA
AGCCGGGGATGTAGAGGAGAACCCCGGCCCCGCCCCCCTTAAGATGGCCAAGCCTTTGTCTCAAGAAGAA
TCCACCCTCATTGAAAGAGCAACGGCTACAATCAACAGCATCCCCATCTCTGAGGACTACAGCGTCGCCA
GCGCAGCTCTCTCTAGCGACGGCCGCATCTTCACTGGTGTCAATGTATATCATTTTACTGGGGGACCTTG
TGCAGAACTCGTGGTGCTGGGCACTGCTGCTGCTGCGGCAGCTGGCAACCTGACTTGTATCGTCGCGATC
GGAAATGAGAACAGGGGCATCTTGAGCCCCTGCGGACGGTGCCGACAGGTGCTTCTCGATCTGCATCCTG
GGATCAAAGCCATAGTGAAGGACAGTGATGGACAGCCGACGGCAGTTGGGATTCGTGAATTGCTGCCCTC
TGGTTATGTGTGGGAGGGCTAA
